>Addgene plasmid #40550 | pEMB52 / Anemone_LRRK2_1_334 | depositor full sequence | sequence record 52223 | pEMB52 / Anemone_LRRK2_1_334 sequence 8440 bps
GGAACGGCTCCGCCCACTATTAATGAAATTAAAAATTCCAATTTTAAAAAACGCAGCAAGAGAAACATTT
GTATGAAAGAATGCGTAGAAGGAAAGAAAAATGTCGTCGACATGCTGAACAACAAGATTAATATGCCTCC
GTGTATAAAAAAAATATTGAACGATTTGAAAGAAAACAATGTACCGCGCGGCGGTATGTACAGGAAGAGG
TTTATACTAAACTGTTACATTGCAAACGTGGTTTCGTGTGCCAAGTGTGAAAACCGATGTTTAATCAAGG
CTCTGACGCATTTCTACAACCACGACTCCAAGTGTGTGGGTGAAGTCATGCATCTTTTAATCAAATCCCA
AGATGTGTATAAACCACCAAACTGCCAAAAAATGAAAACTGTCGACAAGCTCTGTCCGTTTGCTGGCAAC
TGCAAGGGTCTCAATCCTATTTGTAATTATTGAATAATAAAACAATTATAAATGCTAAATTTGTTTTTTA
TTAACGATACAAACCAAACGCAACAAGAACATTTGTAGTATTATCTATAATTGAAAACGCGTAGTTATAA
TCGCTGAGGTAATATTTAAAATCATTTTCAAATGATTCACAGTTAATTTGCGACAATATAATTTTATTTT
CACATAAACTAGACGCCTTGTCGTCTTCTTCTTCGTATTCCTTCTCTTTTTCATTTTTCTCTTCATAAAA
ATTAACATAGTTATTATCGTATCCATATATGTATCTATCGTATAGAGTAAATTTTTTGTTGTCATAAATA
TATATGTCTTTTTTAATGGGGTGTATAGTACCGCTGCGCATAGTTTTTCTGTAATTTACAACAGTGCTAT
TTTCTGGTAGTTCTTCGGAGTGTGTTGCTTTAATTATTAAATTTATATAATCAATGAATTTGGGATCGTC
GGTTTTGTACAATATGTTGCCGGCATAGTACGCAGCTTCTTCTAGTTCAATTACACCATTTTTTAGCAGC
ACCGGATTAACATAACTTTCCAAAATGTTGTACGAACCGTTAAACAAAAACAGTTCACCTCCCTTTTCTA
TACTATTGTCTGCGAGCAGTTGTTTGTTGTTAAAAATAACAGCCATTGTAATGAGACGCACAAACTAATA
TCACAAACTGGAAATGTCTATCAATATATAGTTGCTGATCAGATCCTCATTGTTTGCCTCCCTGCTGCGG
TTTTTCACCGAAGTTCATGCCAGTCCAGCGTTTTTGCAGCAGAAAAGCCGCCGACTTCGGTTTGCGGTCG
CGAGTGAAGATCCCTTTCTTGTTACCGCCAACGCGCAATATGCCTTGCGAGGTCGCAAAATCGGCGAAAT
TCCATACCTGTTCACCGACGACGGCGCTGACGCGATCAAAGACGCGGTGATACATATCCAGCCATGCACA
CTGATACTCTTCACTCCACATGTCGGTGTACATTGAGTGCAGCCCGGCTAACGTATCCACGCCGTATTCG
GTGATGATAATCGGCTGATGCAGTTTCTCCTGCCAGGCCAGAAGTTCTTTTTCCAGTACCTTCTCTGCCG
TTTCCAAATCGCCGCTTTGGACATACCATCCGTAATAACGGTTCAGGCACAGCACATCAAAGAGATCGCT
GATGGTATCGGTGTGAGCGTCGCAGAACATTACATTGACGCAGGTGATCGGACGCGTCGGGTCGAGTTTA
CGCGTTGCTTCCGCCAGTGGCGCGAAATATTCCCGTGCACCTTGCGGACGGGTATCCGGTTCGTTGGCAA
TACTCCACATCACCACGCTTGGGTGGTTTTTGTCACGCGCTATCAGCTCTTTAATCGCCTGTAAGTGCGC
TTGCTGAGTTTCCCCGTTGACTGCCTCTTCGCTGTACAGTTCTTTCGGCTTGTTGCCCGCTTCGAAACCA
ATGCCTAAAGAGAGCGAAAAGCCGACAGCAGCAGTTTCATCAATCACCACGATGCCATGTTCATCTGCCC
AGTCGAGCATCTCTTCAGCGTAAGGGTAATGCGAGGTACGGTAGGAGTTGGCCCCAATCCAGTCCATTAA
TGCGTGGTCGTGCACCATCAGCACGTTATCGAATCCTTTGCCACGTAAGTCCGCATCTTCATGACGACCA
AAGCCAGTAAAGTAGAACGGTTTGTGGTTAATCAGGAACTGTTGGCCCTTCACTGCCACTGACCGGATGC
CGACGCGAAGCGGGTAGATATCACACTCTGTCTGGCTTTTGGCTGTGACGCACAGTTCATAGAGATAACC
TTCACCCGGTTGCCAGAGGTGCGGATTCACCACTTGCAAAGTCCCGCTAGTGCCTTGTCCAGTTGCAACC
ACCTGTTGATCCGCATCACGCAGTTCAACGCTGACATCACCATTGGCCACCACCTGCCAGTCAACAGACG
CGTGGTTACAGTCTTGCGCGACATGCGTCACCACGGTGATATCGTCCACCCAGGTGTTCGGCGTGGTGTA
GAGCATTACGCTGCGATGGATTCCGGCATAGTTAAAGAAATCATGGAAGTAAGACTGCTTTTTCTTGCCG
TTTTCGTCGGTAATCACCATTCCCGGCGGGATAGTCTGCCAGTTCAGTTCGTTGTTCACACAAACGGTGA
TACGTACACTTTTCCCGGCAATAACATACGGCGTGACATCGGCTTCAAATGGCGTATAGCCGCCCTGATG
CTCCATCACTTCCTGATTATTGACCCACACTTTGCCGTAATGAGTGACCGCATCGAAACGCAGCACGATA
CGCTGGCCTGCCCAACCTTTCGGTATAAAGACTTCGCGCTGATACCAGACGTTGCCCGCATAATTACGAA
TATCTGCATCGGCGAACTGATCGTTAAAACTGCCTGGCACAGCAATTGCCCGGCTTTCTTGTAACGCGCT
TTCCCACCAACGCTGATCAATTCCACAGTTTTCGCGATCCAGACTGAATGCCCACAGGCCGTCGAGTTTT
TTGATTTCACGGGTTGGGGTTTCTACAGGACGGACCATATTTATAGGTGTAATTTATGTAGCTGTAATTT
TTACCTTATTAATATTTTTTACGCTTTGCATTCGACGACTGAACTCCCAAATATATGTTTAACTCGTCTT
GGTCGTTTGAATTTTTGTTGCTGTGTTTCCTAATATTTTCCATCACCTTAAATATGTTATTGTAATCCTC
AATGTTGAACTTGCAATTGGACACGGCATAGTTTTCCATAGTCGTGTAAAACATGGTATTGGCTGCATTG
TAATACATCCGACTGAGCGGGTACGGATCTATGTGTTTGAGCAGCCTGTTCAAAAACTCTGCATCGTCGC
AAAACGGAATTTCGTCGACAGATCTGATCATGGAGATAATTAAAATGATAACCATCTCGCAAATAAATAA
GTATTTTACTGTTTTCGTAACAGTTTTGTAATAAAAAAACCTATAAATATAGGATCTATGCACCACCATC
ACCACCATCACCACTTGGTGCCCCGCGGATCCGTCATTATGCCTCTCCAACATGTAGCACCTGATGTGGT
CTTAGCAGATCTAGATCAGCAGTGGATGTTGGACTCGGCTGAGTTATGTCTGGAAGAGAAGAAGGAAAAT
GTATTAGGTGACGGTGGTTATGGAACGGTTTACAAAGCGAAATACTATGGACAGTTTGTCGCGGTAAAAG
TATTTCGCAAGGCGACAGACGTTTGCCCCCATCGGCTTCTTAGACAAGAAGTTCCGTTTCTATCCCGGCT
GAGGCACCCAAGCATCATAAATATGATCGGAGTTGCCTTGAAACCGCGAGCACTTGTGCTTGAGCTCGCT
CCATTGGGTTCCTTGAGTAGCCTGCTCAGTAAGGGCGAGGGCCTGTCACGTGGCCTGCAACACCGTATTG
CATTACAGGTGGCCGAAGGCCTGGCCTATTTGCACAAACACATGATCGTCTACCGTGACCTCAAACCTCA
TAACATCCTGATTTTTAGTCTGTCTTTAGGGATTTTAATTAATGCCAAAATCTCGGATTACGGCATTGCT
CGCTATGCGACGCTGTACGGGCTGACCGCACCCGAAGGGACCCCAGGCTATCGCGCGCCGGAAGTTGCCC
GCGGGGACGTCGCCTATAACAAAGAAGCGGATATGTATTCATTCGGTATGTTCCTGTACGAACTGGTGAC
CGGCGGTAAACGTCCGTTTGAAGACCTGCGCTTCCGTTCGGAACTGGACGCGGCGGTCGTTCAGGGCCGT
ATGGTCGAACCGATCACAGATTCTGGCTGTCCGCCGTGGCCGGATGTGAGCGATATGATTGAGCATCTGC
TGGAGCCACGCCCGGATCTGCGTCCGACGGCGCAGGAAGTGTTCGAACGCCTGTATACCGCTGAACTGGT
GTGTCTGAAACGTGATGTTGTTGTGTGCAAAGGTCAGACTGTGGAATGCATGGCCGTGCGCCATTATACC
GAAGGTAACACTGATCGCATGGAGGTGTGGACCGGCAGCGGTCTGAGCGATAACTGATAAGCTTGCGGCC
GCACTCGAGCACCACCACCACCACCACTAACCTAGGTAGCTGAGCGCATGCAAGCTGATCCGGGTTATTA
GTACATTTATTAAGCGCTAGATTCTGTGCGTTGTTGATTTACAGACAATTGTTGTACGTATTTTAATAAT
TCATTAAATTTATAATCTTTAGGGTGGTATGTTAGAGCGAAAATCAAATGATTTTCAGCGTCTTTATATC
TGAATTTAAATATTAAATCCTCAATAGATTTGTAAAATAGGTTTCGATTAGTTTCAAACAAGGGTTGTTT
TTCCGAACCGATGGCTGGACTATCTAATGGATTTTCGCTCAACGCCACAAAACTTGCCAAATCTTGTAGC
AGCAATCTAGCTTTGTCGATATTCGTTTGTGTTTTGTTTTGTAATAAAGGTTCGACGTCGTTCAAAATAT
TATGCGCTTTTGTATTTCTTTCATCACTGTCGTTAGTGTACAATTGACTCGACGTAAACACGTTAAATAG
AGCTTGGACATATTTAACATCGGGCGTGTTAGCTTTATTAGGCCGATTATCGTCGTCGTCCCAACCCTCG
TCGTTAGAAGTTGCTTCCGAAGACGATTTTGCCATAGCCACACGACGCCTATTAATTGTGTCGGCTAACA
CGTCCGCGATCAAATTTGTAGTTGAGCTTTTTGGAATTATTTCTGATTGCGGGCGTTTTTGGGCGGGTTT
CAATCTAACTGTGCCCGATTTTAATTCAGACAACACGTTAGAAAGCGATGGTGCAGGCGGTGGTAACATT
TCAGACGGCAAATCTACTAATGGCGGCGGTGGTGGAGCTGATGATAAATCTACCATCGGTGGAGGCGCAG
GCGGGGCTGGCGGCGGAGGCGGAGGCGGAGGTGGTGGCGGTGATGCAGACGGCGGTTTAGGCTCAAATGT
CTCTTTAGGCAACACAGTCGGCACCTCAACTATTGTACTGGTTTCGGGCGCCGTTTTTGGTTTGACCGGT
CTGAGACGAGTGCGATTTTTTTCGTTTCTAATAGCTTCCAACAATTGTTGTCTGTCGTCTAAAGGTGCAG
CGGGTTGAGGTTCCGTCGGCATTGGTGGAGCGGGCGGCAATTCAGACATCGATGGTGGTGGTGGTGGTGG
AGGCGCTGGAATGTTAGGCACGGGAGAAGGTGGTGGCGGCGGTGCCGCCGGTATAATTTGTTCTGGTTTA
GTTTGTTCGCGCACGATTGTGGGCACCGGCGCAGGCGCCGCTGGCTGCACAACGGAAGGTCGTCTGCTTC
GAGGCAGCGCTTGGGGTGGTGGCAATTCAATATTATAATTGGAATACAAATCGTAAAAATCTGCTATAAG
CATTGTAATTTCGCTATCGTTTACCGTGCCGATATTTAACAACCGCTCAATGTAAGCAATTGTATTGTAA
AGAGATTGTCTCAAGCTCGGATCGATCCCGCACGCCGATAACAAGCCTTTTCATTTTTACTACAGCATTG
TAGTGGCGAGACACTTCGCTGTCGTCGAGGTTTAAACGCTTCCTCGCTCACTGACTCGCTGCGCTCGGTC
GTTCGGCTGCGGCGAGCGGTATCAGCTCACTCAAAGGCGGTAATACGGTTATCCACAGAATCAGGGGATA
ACGCAGGAAAGAACATGTGAGCAAAAGGCCAGCAAAAGGCCAGGAACCGTAAAAAGGCCGCGTTGCTGGC
GTTTTTCCATAGGCTCCGCCCCCCTGACGAGCATCACAAAAATCGACGCTCAAGTCAGAGGTGGCGAAAC
CCGACAGGACTATAAAGATACCAGGCGTTTCCCCCTGGAAGCTCCCTCGTGCGCTCTCCTGTTCCGACCC
TGCCGCTTACCGGATACCTGTCCGCCTTTCTCCCTTCGGGAAGCGTGGCGCTTTCTCATAGCTCACGCTG
TAGGTATCTCAGTTCGGTGTAGGTCGTTCGCTCCAAGCTGGGCTGTGTGCACGAACCCCCCGTTCAGCCC
GACCGCTGCGCCTTATCCGGTAACTATCGTCTTGAGTCCAACCCGGTAAGACACGACTTATCGCCACTGG
CAGCAGCCACTGGTAACAGGATTAGCAGAGCGAGGTATGTAGGCGGTGCTACAGAGTTCTTGAAGTGGTG
GCCTAACTACGGCTACACTAGAAGGACAGTATTTGGTATCTGCGCTCTGCTGAAGCCAGTTACCTTCGGA
AAAAGAGTTGGTAGCTCTTGATCCGGCAAACAAACCACCGCTGGTAGCGGTGGTTTTTTTGTTTGCAAGC
AGCAGATTACGCGCAGAAAAAAAGGATCTCAAGAAGATCCTTTGATCTTTTCTACGGGGTCTGACGCTCA
GTGGAACGAAAACTCACGTTAAGGGATTTTGGTCATGAGATTATCAAAAAGGATCTTCACCTAGATCCTT
TTAAATTAAAAATGAAGTTTTAAATCAATCTAAAGTATATATGAGTAAACTTGGTCTGACAGTTACCAAT
GCTTAATCAGTGAGGCACCTATCTCAGCGATCTGTCTATTTCGTTCATCCATAGTTGCCTGACTCCCCGT
CGTGTAGATAACTACGATACGGGAGGGCTTACCATCTGGCCCCAGTGCTGCAATGATACCGCGAGACCCA
CGCTCACCGGCTCCAGATTTATCAGCAATAAACCAGCCAGCCGGAAGGGCCGAGCGCAGAAGTGGTCCTG
CAACTTTATCCGCCTCCATCCAGTCTATTAATTGTTGCCGGGAAGCTAGAGTAAGTAGTTCGCCAGTTAA
TAGTTTGCGCAACGTTGTTGCCATTGCTACAGGCATCGTGGTGTCACGCTCGTCGTTTGGTATGGCTTCA
TTCAGCTCCGGTTCCCAACGATCAAGGCGAGTTACATGATCCCCCATGTTGTGCAAAAAAGCGGTTAGCT
CCTTCGGTCCTCCGATCGTTGTCAGAAGTAAGTTGGCCGCAGTGTTATCACTCATGGTTATGGCAGCACT
GCATAATTCTCTTACTGTCATGCCATCCGTAAGATGCTTTTCTGTGACTGGTGAGTACTCAACCAAGTCA
TTCTGAGAATAGTGTATGCGGCGACCGAGTTGCTCTTGCCCGGCGTCAATACGGGATAATACCGCGCCAC
ATAGCAGAACTTTAAAAGTGCTCATCATTGGAAAACGTTCTTCGGGGCGAAAACTCTCAAGGATCTTACC
GCTGTTGAGATCCAGTTCGATGTAACCCACTCGTGCACCCAACTGATCTTCAGCATCTTTTACTTTCACC
AGCGTTTCTGGGTGAGCAAAAACAGGAAGGCAAAATGCCGCAAAAAAGGGAATAAGGGCGACACGGAAAT
GTTGAATACTCATACTCTTCCTTTTTCAATATTATTGAAGCATTTATCAGGGTTATTGTCTCATGAGCGG
ATACATATTTGAATGTATTTAGAAAAATAAACAAATAGGGGTTCCGCGCACATTTCCCCGAAAAGTGCCA
CCTG
[124 nt withheld, positions 7915-8038]
C
[91 nt withheld, positions 8040-8130]
A
[49 nt withheld, positions 8132-8180]
CCTTTGACGTTGGAGTCCACGTTCTTT
[37 nt withheld, positions 8208-8244]
ACCCTATCTCGGTCTATTCTTTTGATTTATAAGGGATTTTGCCGATTTCGGCCTATTGGTTAAAAAATGA
GCTGATTTAACAAAAATTTAACGCGAATTTTAACAAAATATTAACGTTTACAATTTCCCATTCGCCATTC
AGGCTGCGCAACTGTTGGGAAGGGCGATCGGTGCGGGCCTCTTCGCTATTACGCCA
Features (pLannotate 1.2.2; 13 found; start..end, strand, type, name):
    329..453     +  CDS            lef2: baculovirus late expression factor 2
    491..1096    +  CDS            ORF603: baculovirus ORF603 protein
   1167..2972    -  CDS            GUS: β-glucuronidase; uidA (or gusA) from E. coli
   2987..3302    -  promoter       p6.9 promoter: Autographa californica p6.9; baculovirus late basic protein promoter
   3317..3408    +  promoter       polyhedrin promoter: polh from Autographa californica; promoter for the baculovirus polyhedrin gene
   4490..4507    +  CDS            9xHis (fragment): 9xHis affinity tag
   4544..5901    +  misc_recomb    baculovirus recombination region (ORF1629): contains part of ORF1629
   5899..5976    -  CDS            P61 (fragment): P78_NPVAC - Experimental evidence at protein level: Swiss-Prot protein existence level 1. Plays a role in the transport of the nucleocapsids from the cytoplasm toward the host nucleus together with the host actin- polymerizing Arp2/3 complex. From Autographa californica nuclear polyhedrosis virus (AcMNPV).
   6164..6752    -  rep_origin     ori: high-copy-number ColE1/pMB1/pBR322/pUC origin of replication
   6923..7783    -  CDS            AmpR: β-lactamase; bla; confers resistance to ampicillin, carbenicillin, and related antibiotics
   7784..7888    -  promoter       AmpR promoter: bla
   7915..8370    +  rep_origin     f1 ori (sequence partly withheld): f1 bacteriophage origin of replication; arrow indicates direction of (+) strand synthesis
   8375..1       -  CDS            lacZα (fragment) (across the origin): LacZα fragment of β-galactosidase; lacZ fragment
