[The description below was written by a language model from this plasmid's Addgene catalogue record and pLannotate feature annotations shown in this document.]
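Description:
pEMB52 / Anemone_LRRK2_1_334 is a baculovirus transfer vector built on the Emerald pEMB52 backbone for producing a fragment of the LRRK2 homologue from the sea anemone Nematostella vectensis in insect cells. The name suggests that the insert covers residues 1–334 of the wild-type protein, although the record does not spell this out. In bacteria the 8.4 kb plasmid is maintained at high copy from a ColE1/pUC-type origin and selected with ampicillin through the β-lactamase gene. An f1 origin and a remnant of lacZα are also present in the backbone.

The insert sits downstream of the AcMNPV polyhedrin (polH) promoter, a very late viral promoter that gives strong expression in infected insect cells. It was cloned between BamHI and HindIII sites that were destroyed in the process. The catalogue lists an N-terminal 6xHis tag for affinity purification. The only His-tag feature annotated in the sequence, however, lies at the distal end of the gap between the promoter and the ORF1629 region, so the tag's position relative to the coding sequence should be checked against the sequence. The LRRK2 coding region itself is not annotated in the feature table.

Divergent from the polyhedrin promoter, a p6.9 late promoter drives E. coli β-glucuronidase (GUS), providing a colour reporter for identifying recombinant virus. The whole expression region is flanked by lef2/ORF603 on one side and ORF1629 sequences on the other. These homology arms direct recombination into the polyhedrin locus of linearised baculovirus DNA, which typically restores the essential ORF1629. The construct is suited to generating recombinant baculovirus for expression and purification of this LRRK2 fragment, plausibly for structural or biochemical work related to Parkinson's disease research, though the record does not state a specific purpose.
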