Addgene plasmid #40550: pEMB52 / Anemone_LRRK2_1_334
Depositing lab: Michael J Fox Foundation MJFF. Depositing organization: Michael J Fox Foundation.
Backbone
  Vector backbone: pEMB52
  Backbone manufacturer: Emerald
  Vector type: Baculovirus
Growth in bacteria
  Bacterial resistance: Ampicillin, 100 μg/mL
  Growth temperature: 37°C
  Growth strain: Top10
  Copy number: High Copy
Gene/Insert
  Gene/Insert name: LRRK2
  Species: Nematostella vectensis
  Mutation: WT
  Promoter: polH
  Tag / fusion protein: 6xHis (N terminal on insert)
  Cloning method: Restriction Enzyme; 5′ cloning site BamHI (destroyed during cloning); 3′ cloning site HindIII (destroyed during cloning)
  Sequencing primers: 5′ DSP2466For:GAATTTCGTCGACAGATC; 3′ DSP2466Rev:AATAACCCGGATCAGCTT
Terms and licenses: Academic/Nonprofit Terms; Industry Terms
How to cite: pEMB52 / Anemone_LRRK2_1_334 was a gift from Michael J Fox Foundation MJFF (Addgene plasmid # 40550 ; http://n2t.net/addgene:40550 ; RRID:Addgene_40550)
