>Addgene plasmid #40550 | pEMB52 / Anemone_LRRK2_1_334 | addgene partial sequence | sequence record 53824 | DSP2466For 5'-GAATTTCGTCGACAGATC-3'
TCTCGCAATAAATAAGTATTTTACTGTTTTCGTAACAGTTTTGTAATAAAAAAACCTATAAATATAGGAT
CTATGCACCACCATCACCACCATCACCACTTGGTGCCCCGCGGATCCGTCATTATGCCTCTCCAACATGT
AGCACCTGATGTGGTCTTAGCAGATCTAGATCAGCAGTGGATGTTGGACTCGGCTGAGTTATGTCTGGAA
GAGAAGAAGGAAAATGTATTAGGTGACGGTGGTTATGGAACGGTTTACAAAGCGAAATACTATGGACAGT
TTGTCGCGGTAAAAGTATTTCGCAAGGCGACAGACGTTTGCCCCCATCGGCTTCTTAGACAAGAAGTTCC
GTTTCTATCCCGGCTGAGGCACCCAAGCATCATAAATATGATCGGAGTTGCCTTGAAACCGCGAGCACTT
GTGCTTGAGCTCGCTCCATTGGGTTCCTTGAGTAGCCTGCTCAGTAAGGGCGAGGGCCTGTCACGTGGCC
TGCAACACCGTATTGCATTACAGGTGGCCGAAGGCCTGGCCTATTTGCACAAACACATGATCGTCTACCG
TGACCTCAAACCTCATAACATCCTGATTTTTAGTCTGTCTTTAGGGATTTTAATTAATGCCAAAATCTCG
GATTACGGCATTGCTCGCTATGCGACGCTGTACGGGCTGACCGCACCCGAAGGGACCCCAGGCTATCGCG
CGCCGGAAGTTGCCCGCGGGGACGTCGCCTATAACAAAGAAGCGGATATGTATTCATTCGGTATGTTCCT
GTACGAACTGGTGACCGGCGGTAAACGTCCGTTTGAAGACTG
