>Addgene plasmid #40550 | pEMB52 / Anemone_LRRK2_1_334 | addgene partial sequence | sequence record 53825 | DSP2466Rev 5'-AATAACCCGGATCAGCTT-3'
GTGGTGGTGGTGGTGGTGCTCGAGTGCGGCCGCAAGCTTATCAGTTATCGCTCAGACCGCTGCCGGTCCA
CACCTCCATGCGATCAGTGTTACCTTCGGTATAATGGCGCACGGCCATGCATTCCACAGTCTGACCTTTG
CACACAACAACATCACGTTTCAGACACACCAGTTCAGCGGTATACAGGCGTTCGAACACTTCCTGCGCCG
TCGGACGCAGATCCGGGCGTGGCTCCAGCAGATGCTCAATCATATCGCTCACATCCGGCCACGGCGGACA
GCCAGAATCTGTGATCGGTTCGACCATACGGCCCTGAACGACCGCCGCGTCCAGTTCCGAACGGAAGCGC
AGGTCTTCAAACGGACGTTTACCGCCGGTCACCAGTTCGTACAGGAACATACCGAATGAATACATATCCG
CTTCTTTGTTATAGGCGACGTCCCCGCGGGCAACTTCCGGCGCGCGATAGCCTGGGGTCCCTTCGGGTGC
GGTCAGCCCGTACAGCGTCGCATAGCGAGCAATGCCGTAATCCGAGATTTTGGCATTAATTAAAATCCCT
AAAGACAGACTAAAAATCAGGATGTTATGAGGTTTGAGGTCACGGTAGACGATCATGTGTTTGTGCAAAT
AGGCCAGGCCTTCGGCCACCTGTAATGCAATACGGTGTTGCAGGCCACGTGACAGGCCCTCGCCCTTACT
GAGCAGGCTACTCAAGGAACCCAATGGAGCGAGCTCAAGCACAAGTGCTCGCGGTTTCAAGGCAACTCCG
ATCATATTTATGATGCTTGGGTGCCTCAGCCGGGATAGAAACGG
